>Addgene plasmid #105380 | pCK021 | addgene full sequence | sequence record 206379 | Addgene NGS Result
CGCAGCGGTCGGGCTGAACGGGGGGTTCGTGCACACAGCCCAGCTTGGAGCGAACGACCTACACCGAACT
GAGATACCTACAGCGTGAGCTATGAGAAAGCGCCACGCTTCCCGAAGGGAGAAAGGCGGACAGGTATCCG
GTAAGCGGCAGGGTCGGAACAGGAGAGCGCACGAGGGAGCTTCCAGGGGGAAACGCCTGGTATCTTTATA
GTCCTGTCGGGTTTCGCCACCTCTGACTTGAGCGTCGATTTTTGTGATGCTCGTCAGGGGGGCGGAGCCT
ATGGAAAAACGCCAGCAACGCGGCCTTTTTACGGTTCCTGGCCTTTTGCTGGCCTTTTGCTCACATGTTC
TTTCCTGCGTTATCCCCTGATTCTGTGGATAACCGTATTACCGCCTTTGAGTGAGCTGATACCGCTCGCC
GCAGCCGAACGACCGAGCGCAGCGAGTCAGTGAGCGAGGAAGCGGAAGAGCGCCCAATACGCAAACCGCC
TCTCCCCGCGCGTTGGCCGATTCATTAATCACTCTGTGGTCTCAGGAGTCGTTGAAGATGCCTGGATTTA
ATACTGATTATATAAAGTTAGGGTTGAGATGACATAACAGAAATAAATTATGGGTTCAAAAGTATAAACA
CATAAACAATAATAATAGGTTTATTCATCTTTGGGCTTCCTAAATTAAATGGGTCGTCATAAAAAGGGTA
ATACTTTTAAGGCCCATTTAATATACTCATGAAACGACGCCGTGCACAAGATTGGTCTAGTTGGCATCTA
CCTACCTTTTTGGTATTCATCCTCAATATGCAATTTATCCATCAACAATGAACACTTGTAATTAATTTAA
ATGAAATCTCTTAGATTGTTTGGCTAATATAAATTTTCATAAAATGTTTTATATAATAAATACCCGAAAA
ATGGTAGTATTTAATTTCCCTCCTTGTTATAAAATAGCCAGGTGATTCAGTAATTCACCTGAACCAAACG
GTGTACAACACATATATATATATTGTATACTAAAGGTAATTGCGTATCACTTTGAATTTTATACGTACAC
TTAATTAGCCATAATGGGGATTCTAAAATAAGATTATAAGTTTCAGAACATGTTGGTATCTCTATATGAT
TAAACGCTCATTAATAAGGGGTTTAATGCATGACGTGTTCGTGAAGGCAACGGCACATCTCAATAAGATA
ATATTGGGCCAACAGAAACTTGTAAGTTTCATAAATTGTTTTACGAAGAGATTATTTACCGTGAGAATCC
AATGTTTTTATGTGTTTCGTGTATCTTACATGGAATTTAGGAAATTAAAAGTTACCATTCATATCATATT
CGTTTTTATCTTTAATAGTTTTATGTAATTCGTTTGGGGAAAAAAGTGAGAAGAAGATAAATTTTGAGGC
GAATCTCAAGAAGAGAGAGTGAAGTCAAACGAGGGACCTTGAATTGTGGATTTGGTGTTGGACCATCACG
TGCTCTCCTCCACGGCCTTTCAGGATTTTGCTTCTTCTACCGCACGTGCCACACTCCTCCTCCTACGTAC
CGGTTTCCATTATTGCTTTTTTCTTCTTTGCATTCCAATTCTTCTTCTTATTCTTTTTGTCAAAGGCTCT
AAAGTCTCTATATCTATTTGTTCGTTTAGTGAACTTTTTTATTTATATCAAATGGATTATTTCATAAACT
TGTAAGAGTTATATTTCAGGAAATCATATCCACAGTTTTGAAGATCGATCCCCCATGCCTTTTTATATAT
ACAAATTCAGTTATGATTGTTTGACGCAACTGCAGATAAATCATGTGTATACACATTATAGGGAAACATT
AATAGTAATCCTGCTATTTGCAGAACCTTAAGAACGTCTGTGAACTGAACGTACGTTATTATGTATTAAT
ATTTCAACTTTAAAGTTTAAACTAAAAAAAAATTAGCAGAAGAAAATTACATGAAAATTGTCTTACAAAA
TGTTAAGAAAAAAAAACGCTAGTGGAAATGCGCCAATATTACTTGCACGTTCAATCATATAGTATAATTA
GCTGTTCATTTAAATCCCATAGTTTCTCTAACGTTTTTTTTTTTTTTGATGAACACTCTAACGTTATTCA
TATAACTAATATGGTAAGTAAGGAGCAAATATGGAACTTTAAGGATTAAGATCATTTGTAGAAAATCTTA
TTTCTAAATTTCCAACGAAACTGCACTGAAATTGATGCATTAAAAAAGTAAGTGGGAGCATAATTCAAGG
TACGATACATCATTTTTCTTCCCAACATTTGACTGCAATTTTGAGGGCATAGAAGCTTCAATTCCTGTTT
TGTTTTGTCCTTGGGATACATAAACCAGATCTTGTATTATATTATATTTACCATGTACTATATAGTATTC
GAAGTTCATTCTCATTAATCGATTCCTACTTGTTTTCAAAGCAAATTAGTCAGCCTTACTATATAACAGC
TGTAATCCATAGTGATTACTGATTAGTATAGTTAATCCTCATAATCATACTTACGTCACAGTAGAAAATA
ATAATATTGTAGCTATCTAATACGTAATATATACACAATTCTCTTCTTCTTTTTTTTTGTCAAAGATAGT
ATACACAATTCTTTAGATGTATATCTAGGTATTTATACTCGATGATTTGTACAAATATGTAAATCGAAGA
ACTTGATATTAATTAGAAACAAAAAACGAAACATAGTGTCGAAGAAAAAGATTATTTTCGGCACAACATC
ATGCACAATCTTCATTCGCTATAGACCTTCTAAGCCCTAGCTAGGCACAACATTGGACATGGAACGGTGA
ATCTTCAAAATTATTTGCAGATCACCATGTAAGAGAGATACATATATATAGTCTAGATAGGAATGATCTG
ATCATCTTAGCTGATGTTTATACCAATATGAATAGGTTTATATATGTGGCAAGAAAAATTATTTAATGGA
AACTGCCTATACATATTAAAGTATTTCTCATATATTTCTGTGACCAGCTTTGGTTTATTAAATTTAATAC
AAAATAATAGTGGCACTGATCCATAGAAGCCAAGCTTCTCTATCTTTCTCTTTCCACACTTTCTTTCTAT
CTCAAAGAAGAAGAAAGAGAGAGAGAGAGAGATAGAAACCCTAAACATCGTGCCCTTGAAGCTAAGATAT
CTTCAGCTTTGTAGAAATTCATTTTGCTTACTTCATTGCGCTCTCTCTCTTTCATTGTCTACTACCTCTT
GCCTCTAACAGAAGCAATACTTTCCGGCCTCCAAGGTTCGTTTCTTTCCTCATCCATCTTATATCTTTCA
TTGTCGTCATCATCATCTGCATCTACATATATATACACACACGCACTCCCTCACACTTCCTCATATATAT
CATGTGTACTTTTCGTCTTAAACATCTCTCTATTTTCATTTCTTTTCTTTGATTACTTAAGAACATGACT
AAGTCTCTATCATTAAACCTCTCTTGTTTAAGAAGCAGACAAAGATCGTTCAGTTTGCAGCACCTTCATG
TTTCTCTTGGACATTCAGGTTTTACTTATGTGGGTATATGTAATAGAAGATTCATCTTTTGTTTTAAAAT
TAAAGGTTAATAAGTTGGAGCCTTTGTTCTTCGTGACTATATGCATGCATTTGGTAAACCTAGGGTTTTG
ATTTTTAGATCTAATATAACCCAAACCCCAATTAACACCTTGAGATTATTGGATACATACTTGCATGGTC
AAACCCATTCATTTCTCAATTTGTTAAAACTTAAAACCTTCAATATAATGTGTGTTTCTTTCTTTGGGGT
TAATTAATATTTCATTAGGGCAAAGGTCGAAAAGAAAGCGTCAAAGTTTGCTTAAAGAAGAGTAAGGATA
ATGTGAGACCACGAAGTGGCTCTTCAGTGGACGAAAGGGCCTCGTGATACGCCTATTTTTATAGGTTAAT
GTCATGATAATAATGGTTTCTTAGACGTCAGGTGGCACTTTTCGGGGAAATGTGCGCGGAACCCCTATTT
GTTTATTTTTCTAAATACATTCAAATATGTATCCGCTCATGAGACAATAACCCTGATAAATGCTTCAATA
ATATTGAAAAAGGAAGAGTATGCGCTCACGCAACTGGTCCAGAACCTTGACCGAACGCAGCGGTGGTAAC
GGCGCAGTGGCGGTTTTCATGGCTTGTTATGACTGTTTTTTTTTGGGGTACAGTCTATGCCTCGGGCATC
CAAGCAGCAAGCGCGTTACGCCGTGGGTCGATGTTTGATGTTATGGAGCAGCAACGATGTTACGCAGCAG
GGCAGTCGCCCTAAAACAAAGTTAAACATCATGAGGGAAGCGGTGATCGCCGAAGTATCGACTCAACTAT
CAGAGGTAGTTGGCGTCATCGAGCGCCATCTCGAACCGACGTTGCTGGCCGTACATTTGTACGGCTCCGC
AGTGGATGGCGGCCTGAAGCCACACAGCGATATTGATTTGCTGGTTACGGTGACCGTAAGGCTTGATGAA
ACAACGCGGCGAGCTTTGATCAACGACCTTTTGGAAACTTCGGCTTCCCCTGGAGAGAGCGAGATTCTCC
GCGCTGTAGAAGTCACCATTGTTGTGCACGACGACATCATTCCGTGGCGTTATCCAGCTAAGCGCGAACT
GCAATTTGGAGAATGGCAGCGCAATGACATTCTTGCAGGTATCTTCGAGCCAGCCACGATCGACATTGAT
CTGGCTATCTTGCTGACAAAAGCAAGAGAACATAGCGTTGCCTTGGTAGGTCCAGCGGCGGAGGAACTCT
TTGATCCGGTTCCTGAACAGGATCTATTTGAGGCGCTAAATGAAACCTTAACGCTATGGAACTCGCCGCC
CGACTGGGCTGGCGATGAGCGAAATGTAGTGCTTACGTTGTCCCGCATTTGGTACAGCGCAGTAACCGGC
AAAATCGCGCCGAAGGATGTCGCTGCCGACTGGGCAATGGAGCGCCTGCCGGCCCAGTATCAGCCCGTCA
TACTTGAAGCTAGACAGGCTTATCTTGGACAAGAAGAAGATCGCTTGGCCTCGCGCGCAGATCAGTTGGA
AGAATTTGTCCATTACGTAAAAGGCGAGATCACCAAGGTAGTCGGCAAATAACTGTCAGACCAAGTTTAC
TCATATATACTTTAGATTGATTTAAAACTTCATTTTTAATTTAAAAGGATCTAGGTGAAGATCCTTTTTG
ATAATCTCATGACCAAAATCCCTTAACGTGAGTTTTCGTTCCACTGAGCGTCAGACCCCGTAGAAAAGAT
CAAAGGATCTTCTTGAGATCCTTTTTTTCTGCGCGTAATCTGCTGCTTGCAAACAAAAAAACCACCGCTA
CCAGCGGTGGTTTGTTTGCCGGATCAAGAGCTACCAACTCTTTTTCCGAAGGTAACTGGCTTCAGCAGAG
CGCAGATACCAAATACTGTTCTTCTAGTGTAGCCGTAGTTAGGCCACCACTTCAAGAACTCTGTAGCACC
GCCTACATACCTCGCTCTGCTAATCCTGTTACCAGTGGCTGCTGCCAGTGGCGATAAGTCGTGTCTTACC
GGGTTGGACTCAAGACGATAGTTACCGGATAAGG
Features (pLannotate 1.2.2; 6 found; start..end, strand, type, name):
    470..519     +  CDS            lacI (fragment): lac repressor; lacI; The lac repressor binds to the lac operator to inhibit transcription in E. coli. This inhibition can be relieved by adding lactose or isopropyl-β-D-thiogalactopyranoside (IPTG).
   3975..4079    +  promoter       AmpR promoter: bla
   4070..4150    -  CDS            int (fragment): INT2_ECOLX - Protein inferred from homology: Swiss-Prot protein existence level 3. Putative integrase believed to be involved in the insertion of antibiotic resistance genes into plasmids and transposons. From Escherichia coli.
   4238..4294    +  CDS            GmR (fragment): gentamycin acetyltransferase; aacC1; confers resistance to gentamycin
   4301..5089    +  CDS            aadA: S3AD_ECOLX - Experimental evidence at protein level: Swiss-Prot protein existence level 1. Mediates bacterial resistance to the antibiotics streptomycin and spectinomycin. From Escherichia coli.
   5263..287     +  rep_origin     ori (across the origin): high-copy-number ColE1/pMB1/pBR322/pUC origin of replication
