[The description below was written by a language model from this plasmid's Addgene catalogue record and pLannotate feature annotations shown in this document.]
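Description:
pCK021 is a Modular Cloning (MoClo) level 0 part plasmid for plant synthetic biology, built in the pICH41295 backbone. It carries the promoter region of the Arabidopsis thaliana SOMBRERO gene (At1g79580), recorded as about 3300 bp, making up more than half of the 5,564 nt plasmid. Internal BsaI and BpiI recognition sites were removed from the promoter ("domestication") so that the fragment stays intact during Golden Gate assembly, which relies on these type IIS enzymes. The insert was cloned through BpiI sites that were destroyed in the process. In the MoClo system a module stored this way is normally released again with BsaI for assembly into a transcription unit, although the record does not spell out the flanking overhangs or whether 5′ UTR sequence is included.

The plasmid is a simple bacterial storage vector. It replicates in E. coli from a high-copy ColE1/pUC-type origin and is selected with spectinomycin through the aadA gene, which lies downstream of an annotated AmpR (bla) promoter. The short fragments annotated as integrase, gentamicin acetyltransferase and lacI are probably remnants of the integron-derived resistance cassette and of earlier backbone elements, not functional genes. The automated annotation does not mark the promoter insert itself, so the large unannotated stretch between the lacI fragment and the resistance cassette presumably corresponds to it. No plant selection marker, T-DNA borders, reporter or coding sequence is present. pCK021 is therefore a building block, intended to be combined with coding sequence, tag and terminator modules to drive expression under SOMBRERO regulatory control in plants. The record gives no specific application beyond synthetic biology.
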