Addgene plasmid #105380: pCK021
Purpose: Synthetic biology
Depositing lab: Johannes Stuttmann. Depositing organization: Martin-Luther-Universitaet Halle-Wittenberg. Publication: Peripheral infrastructure vectors and an extended set of plant parts for the Modular Cloning system. Gantner J, Ordon J, Ilse T, Kretschmer C, Gruetzner R, Lofke C, Dagdas Y, Burstenbinder K, Marillonnet S, Stuttmann J. PLoS One. 2018 May 30;13(5):e0197185. doi: 10.1371/journal.pone.0197185. eCollection 2018. PubMed 29847550.
Backbone
  Vector backbone: pICH41295 (Engler et al., 2014)
  Vector type: Synthetic Biology
Growth in bacteria
  Bacterial resistance: Spectinomycin, 50 μg/mL
  Growth temperature: 37°C
  Growth strain: DH5alpha
  Copy number: High Copy
Gene/Insert
  Gene/Insert name: promotor SOMBRERO (At1g79580; 3300bp)
  Species: A. thaliana (mustard weed)
  Mutation: BsaI/ BpiI restriction sites removed
  Cloning method: Restriction Enzyme; 5′ cloning site BpiI (destroyed during cloning); 3′ cloning site BpiI (destroyed during cloning)
  Sequencing primers: 5′ CTTTGAGTGAGCTGATACCG; 3′ GGGTTCCGCGCACATTTC
Terms and licenses: Academic/Nonprofit Terms; Industry Terms: Not Available to Industry
How to cite: pCK021 was a gift from Johannes Stuttmann (Addgene plasmid # 105380 ; http://n2t.net/addgene:105380 ; RRID:Addgene_105380)
